Addgene plasmid #87200: pX335 HTT sgRNA-b
Purpose: pX335 vector encoding SpCas9n and a chimeric guide RNA targeting 5' UTR of HTT
Depositing lab: Mahmoud Pouladi. Depositing organization: Translational Laboratory in Genetic Medicine, BMSI, A*STAR. Publication: Reversal of Phenotypic Abnormalities by CRISPR/Cas9-Mediated Gene Correction in Huntington Disease Patient-Derived Induced Pluripotent Stem Cells. Xu X, Tay Y, Sim B, Yoon SI, Huang Y, Ooi J, Utami KH, Ziaei A, Ng B, Radulescu C, Low D, Ng AY, Loh M, Venkatesh B, Ginhoux F, Augustine GJ, Pouladi MA. Stem Cell Reports. 2017 Feb 21. pii: S2213-6711(17)30038-3. doi: 10.1016/j.stemcr.2017.01.022. PubMed 28238795.
Backbone
  Vector backbone: pX335 (Addgene #42335)
  Total vector size (bp): 8437
  Vector type: Mammalian Expression, CRISPR
Growth in bacteria
  Bacterial resistance: Ampicillin, 100 μg/mL
  Growth temperature: 37°C
  Growth strain: NEB Stable
  Copy number: High Copy
Gene/Insert
  Gene/Insert name: HTT
  gRNA/shRNA sequence: CGCCATGGCGGTCTCCCGCC
  Species: H. sapiens (human)
  Entrez Gene: HTT (a.k.a. HD, IT15, LOMARS)
  Promoter: U6
  Cloning method: Restriction Enzyme; 5′ cloning site BbsI (destroyed during cloning) (unknown if destroyed); 3′ cloning site BbsI (destroyed during cloning) (unknown if destroyed)
  Sequencing primers: 5′ GAGGGCCTATTTCCCATGATT
Terms and licenses: Academic/Nonprofit Terms; Industry Terms: Not Available to Industry
How to cite: pX335 HTT sgRNA-b was a gift from Mahmoud Pouladi (Addgene plasmid # 87200 ; http://n2t.net/addgene:87200 ; RRID:Addgene_87200)
