[The description below was written by a language model from this plasmid's Addgene catalogue record and pLannotate feature annotations shown in this document.]
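Description:
pX335 HTT sgRNA-b is a mammalian-expression CRISPR plasmid of 8,437 bp built on the pX335 backbone. It delivers both components of a Streptococcus pyogenes Cas9 nickase system from a single vector. It is propagated in E. coli as a high-copy plasmid through a ColE1/pUC-type origin and selected with ampicillin via the β-lactamase gene. The backbone also carries an M13/f1 phage origin, a single annotated AAV2 inverted terminal repeat, and small bom and rop fragments that appear to be backbone remnants rather than functional parts.

The guide cassette uses the human U6 RNA polymerase III promoter to transcribe a chimeric single guide RNA. This consists of a 20-nt spacer directed at the 5′ UTR of human HTT (huntingtin), cloned into the BbsI sites, and fused to the SpCas9 gRNA scaffold. A second partial scaffold fragment is annotated just downstream. The nuclease cassette is driven by a hybrid CBA-type promoter made up of the CMV enhancer, the chicken β-actin promoter and a hybrid intron. It expresses the Cas9 coding sequence with a short N-terminal region annotated as an HA-tag fragment and terminates at the bGH polyadenylation signal. The annotation tool splits Cas9 into overlapping N- and C-terminal matches, but together they span one continuous open reading frame. The nickase identity (SpCas9n) comes from the catalogue entry and is not marked in the feature table.

Because a nickase cuts only one strand, such constructs are normally used with a second, offset guide to create a targeted double-strand break with reduced off-target cleavage, and the "-b" name suggests this is one member of such a pair. The associated publication concerns CRISPR/Cas9-mediated gene correction in induced pluripotent stem cells derived from Huntington disease patients.
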