Features (pLannotate 1.2.2; 18 found; start..end, strand, type, name):
      1..241     +  promoter       U6 promoter: RNA polymerase III promoter for human U6 snRNA
    271..346     +  misc_RNA       gRNA scaffold: guide RNA scaffold for the Streptococcus pyogenes CRISPR/Cas9 system
    353..396     +  misc_RNA       gRNA scaffold (fragment): guide RNA scaffold for the Streptococcus pyogenes CRISPR/Cas9 system
    443..728     +  enhancer       CMV enhancer: human cytomegalovirus immediate early enhancer; contains an 18-bp deletion relative to the standard CMV enhancer
    730..1007    +  promoter       chicken β-actin promoter: No description available
   1008..1236    +  intron         hybrid intron: hybrid between chicken β-actin (CBA) and minute virus of mice (MMV) introns (Gray et al., 2011)
   1257..1284    +  CDS            3xHA (fragment): three tandem HA epitope tags
   1317..3032    +  CDS            Cas9(N): N-terminal portion of Streptococcus pyogenes Cas9 (Zetsche et al., 2015)
   2919..5417    +  CDS            Cas9(C): C-terminal portion of Streptococcus pyogenes Cas9 (Zetsche et al., 2015)
   5484..5595    +  polyA_signal   bGH poly(A) signal: bovine growth hormone polyadenylation signal
   5700..5840    +  repeat_region  AAV2 ITR: inverted terminal repeat of adeno-associated virus serotype 2 inverted
   5845..5896    -  misc_feature   bom (fragment): basis of mobility region from pBR322
   5915..6295    +  rep_origin     M13 ori (sequence partly withheld): M13 bacteriophage origin of replication; arrow indicates direction of (+) strand synthesis
   6371..6420    -  misc_feature   bom (fragment): basis of mobility region from pBR322
   6522..6557    -  CDS            rop (fragment): Rop protein, which maintains plasmids at low copy number; rop
   6652..6756    +  promoter       AmpR promoter: bla
   6757..7617    +  CDS            AmpR: β-lactamase; bla; confers resistance to ampicillin, carbenicillin, and related antibiotics
   7788..8376    +  rep_origin     ori: high-copy-number ColE1/pMB1/pBR322/pUC origin of replication
>Addgene plasmid #87200 | pX335 HTT sgRNA-b | depositor full sequence | sequence record 170241 | pX335 HTT sgRNA-b sequence 8437 bps
GAGGGCCTATTTCCCATGATTCCTTCATATTTGCATATACGATACAAGGCTGTTAGAGAGATAATTGGAA
TTAATTTGACTGTAAACACAAAGATATTAGTACAAAATACGTGACGTAGAAAGTAATAATTTCTTGGGTA
GTTTGCAGTTTTAAAATTATGTTTTAAAATGGACTATCATATGCTTACCGTAACTTGAAAGTATTTCGAT
TTCTTGGCTTTATATATCTTGTGGAAAGGACGAAACACCGCGCCATGGCGGTCTCCCGCCGTTTTAGAGC
TAGAAATAGCAAGTTAAAATAAGGCTAGTCCGTTATCAACTTGAAAAAGTGGCACCGAGTCGGTGCTTTT
TTGTTTTAGAGCTAGAAATAGCAAGTTAAAATAAGGCTAGTCCGTTTTTAGCGCGTGCGCCAATTCTGCA
GACAAATGGCTCTAGAGGTACCCGTTACATAACTTACGGTAAATGGCCCGCCTGGCTGACCGCCCAACGA
CCCCCGCCCATTGACGTCAATAGTAACGCCAATAGGGACTTTCCATTGACGTCAATGGGTGGAGTATTTA
CGGTAAACTGCCCACTTGGCAGTACATCAAGTGTATCATATGCCAAGTACGCCCCCTATTGACGTCAATG
ACGGTAAATGGCCCGCCTGGCATTGTGCCCAGTACATGACCTTATGGGACTTTCCTACTTGGCAGTACAT
CTACGTATTAGTCATCGCTATTACCATGGTCGAGGTGAGCCCCACGTTCTGCTTCACTCTCCCCATCTCC
CCCCCCTCCCCACCCCCAATTTTGTATTTATTTATTTTTTAATTATTTTGTGCAGCGATGGGGGCGGGGG
GGGGGGGGGGGCGCGCGCCAGGCGGGGCGGGGCGGGGCGAGGGGCGGGGCGGGGCGAGGCGGAGAGGTGC
GGCGGCAGCCAATCAGAGCGGCGCGCTCCGAAAGTTTCCTTTTATGGCGAGGCGGCGGCGGCGGCGGCCC
TATAAAAAGCGAAGCGCGCGGCGGGCGGGAGTCGCTGCGACGCTGCCTTCGCCCCGTGCCCCGCTCCGCC
GCCGCCTCGCGCCGCCCGCCCCGGCTCTGACTGACCGCGTTACTCCCACAGGTGAGCGGGCGGGACGGCC
CTTCTCCTCCGGGCTGTAATTAGCTGAGCAAGAGGTAAGGGTTTAAGGGATGGTTGGTTGGTGGGGTATT
AATGTTTAATTACCTGGAGCACCTGCCTGAAATCACTTTTTTTCAGGTTGGACCGGTGCCACCATGTACC
CATACGATGTTCCAGATTACGCTTCGCCGAAGAAAAAGCGCAAGGTCGAAGCGTCCGACAAGAAGTACAG
CATCGGCCTGGCCATCGGCACCAACTCTGTGGGCTGGGCCGTGATCACCGACGAGTACAAGGTGCCCAGC
AAGAAATTCAAGGTGCTGGGCAACACCGACCGGCACAGCATCAAGAAGAACCTGATCGGAGCCCTGCTGT
TCGACAGCGGCGAAACAGCCGAGGCCACCCGGCTGAAGAGAACCGCCAGAAGAAGATACACCAGACGGAA
GAACCGGATCTGCTATCTGCAAGAGATCTTCAGCAACGAGATGGCCAAGGTGGACGACAGCTTCTTCCAC
AGACTGGAAGAGTCCTTCCTGGTGGAAGAGGATAAGAAGCACGAGCGGCACCCCATCTTCGGCAACATCG
TGGACGAGGTGGCCTACCACGAGAAGTACCCCACCATCTACCACCTGAGAAAGAAACTGGTGGACAGCAC
CGACAAGGCCGACCTGCGGCTGATCTATCTGGCCCTGGCCCACATGATCAAGTTCCGGGGCCACTTCCTG
ATCGAGGGCGACCTGAACCCCGACAACAGCGACGTGGACAAGCTGTTCATCCAGCTGGTGCAGACCTACA
ACCAGCTGTTCGAGGAAAACCCCATCAACGCCAGCGGCGTGGACGCCAAGGCCATCCTGTCTGCCAGACT
GAGCAAGAGCAGACGGCTGGAAAATCTGATCGCCCAGCTGCCCGGCGAGAAGAAGAATGGCCTGTTCGGC
AACCTGATTGCCCTGAGCCTGGGCCTGACCCCCAACTTCAAGAGCAACTTCGACCTGGCCGAGGATGCCA
AACTGCAGCTGAGCAAGGACACCTACGACGACGACCTGGACAACCTGCTGGCCCAGATCGGCGACCAGTA
CGCCGACCTGTTTCTGGCCGCCAAGAACCTGTCCGACGCCATCCTGCTGAGCGACATCCTGAGAGTGAAC
ACCGAGATCACCAAGGCCCCCCTGAGCGCCTCTATGATCAAGAGATACGACGAGCACCACCAGGACCTGA
CCCTGCTGAAAGCTCTCGTGCGGCAGCAGCTGCCTGAGAAGTACAAAGAGATTTTCTTCGACCAGAGCAA
GAACGGCTACGCCGGCTACATTGACGGCGGAGCCAGCCAGGAAGAGTTCTACAAGTTCATCAAGCCCATC
CTGGAAAAGATGGACGGCACCGAGGAACTGCTCGTGAAGCTGAACAGAGAGGACCTGCTGCGGAAGCAGC
GGACCTTCGACAACGGCAGCATCCCCCACCAGATCCACCTGGGAGAGCTGCACGCCATTCTGCGGCGGCA
GGAAGATTTTTACCCATTCCTGAAGGACAACCGGGAAAAGATCGAGAAGATCCTGACCTTCCGCATCCCC
TACTACGTGGGCCCTCTGGCCAGGGGAAACAGCAGATTCGCCTGGATGACCAGAAAGAGCGAGGAAACCA
TCACCCCCTGGAACTTCGAGGAAGTGGTGGACAAGGGCGCTTCCGCCCAGAGCTTCATCGAGCGGATGAC
CAACTTCGATAAGAACCTGCCCAACGAGAAGGTGCTGCCCAAGCACAGCCTGCTGTACGAGTACTTCACC
GTGTATAACGAGCTGACCAAAGTGAAATACGTGACCGAGGGAATGAGAAAGCCCGCCTTCCTGAGCGGCG
AGCAGAAAAAGGCCATCGTGGACCTGCTGTTCAAGACCAACCGGAAAGTGACCGTGAAGCAGCTGAAAGA
GGACTACTTCAAGAAAATCGAGTGCTTCGACTCCGTGGAAATCTCCGGCGTGGAAGATCGGTTCAACGCC
TCCCTGGGCACATACCACGATCTGCTGAAAATTATCAAGGACAAGGACTTCCTGGACAATGAGGAAAACG
AGGACATTCTGGAAGATATCGTGCTGACCCTGACACTGTTTGAGGACAGAGAGATGATCGAGGAACGGCT
GAAAACCTATGCCCACCTGTTCGACGACAAAGTGATGAAGCAGCTGAAGCGGCGGAGATACACCGGCTGG
GGCAGGCTGAGCCGGAAGCTGATCAACGGCATCCGGGACAAGCAGTCCGGCAAGACAATCCTGGATTTCC
TGAAGTCCGACGGCTTCGCCAACAGAAACTTCATGCAGCTGATCCACGACGACAGCCTGACCTTTAAAGA
GGACATCCAGAAAGCCCAGGTGTCCGGCCAGGGCGATAGCCTGCACGAGCACATTGCCAATCTGGCCGGC
AGCCCCGCCATTAAGAAGGGCATCCTGCAGACAGTGAAGGTGGTGGACGAGCTCGTGAAAGTGATGGGCC
GGCACAAGCCCGAGAACATCGTGATCGAAATGGCCAGAGAGAACCAGACCACCCAGAAGGGACAGAAGAA
CAGCCGCGAGAGAATGAAGCGGATCGAAGAGGGCATCAAAGAGCTGGGCAGCCAGATCCTGAAAGAACAC
CCCGTGGAAAACACCCAGCTGCAGAACGAGAAGCTGTACCTGTACTACCTGCAGAATGGGCGGGATATGT
ACGTGGACCAGGAACTGGACATCAACCGGCTGTCCGACTACGATGTGGACCATATCGTGCCTCAGAGCTT
TCTGAAGGACGACTCCATCGACAACAAGGTGCTGACCAGAAGCGACAAGAACCGGGGCAAGAGCGACAAC
GTGCCCTCCGAAGAGGTCGTGAAGAAGATGAAGAACTACTGGCGGCAGCTGCTGAACGCCAAGCTGATTA
CCCAGAGAAAGTTCGACAATCTGACCAAGGCCGAGAGAGGCGGCCTGAGCGAACTGGATAAGGCCGGCTT
CATCAAGAGACAGCTGGTGGAAACCCGGCAGATCACAAAGCACGTGGCACAGATCCTGGACTCCCGGATG
AACACTAAGTACGACGAGAATGACAAGCTGATCCGGGAAGTGAAAGTGATCACCCTGAAGTCCAAGCTGG
TGTCCGATTTCCGGAAGGATTTCCAGTTTTACAAAGTGCGCGAGATCAACAACTACCACCACGCCCACGA
CGCCTACCTGAACGCCGTCGTGGGAACCGCCCTGATCAAAAAGTACCCTAAGCTGGAAAGCGAGTTCGTG
TACGGCGACTACAAGGTGTACGACGTGCGGAAGATGATCGCCAAGAGCGAGCAGGAAATCGGCAAGGCTA
CCGCCAAGTACTTCTTCTACAGCAACATCATGAACTTTTTCAAGACCGAGATTACCCTGGCCAACGGCGA
GATCCGGAAGCGGCCTCTGATCGAGACAAACGGCGAAACCGGGGAGATCGTGTGGGATAAGGGCCGGGAT
TTTGCCACCGTGCGGAAAGTGCTGAGCATGCCCCAAGTGAATATCGTGAAAAAGACCGAGGTGCAGACAG
GCGGCTTCAGCAAAGAGTCTATCCTGCCCAAGAGGAACAGCGATAAGCTGATCGCCAGAAAGAAGGACTG
GGACCCTAAGAAGTACGGCGGCTTCGACAGCCCCACCGTGGCCTATTCTGTGCTGGTGGTGGCCAAAGTG
GAAAAGGGCAAGTCCAAGAAACTGAAGAGTGTGAAAGAGCTGCTGGGGATCACCATCATGGAAAGAAGCA
GCTTCGAGAAGAATCCCATCGACTTTCTGGAAGCCAAGGGCTACAAAGAAGTGAAAAAGGACCTGATCAT
CAAGCTGCCTAAGTACTCCCTGTTCGAGCTGGAAAACGGCCGGAAGAGAATGCTGGCCTCTGCCGGCGAA
CTGCAGAAGGGAAACGAACTGGCCCTGCCCTCCAAATATGTGAACTTCCTGTACCTGGCCAGCCACTATG
AGAAGCTGAAGGGCTCCCCCGAGGATAATGAGCAGAAACAGCTGTTTGTGGAACAGCACAAGCACTACCT
GGACGAGATCATCGAGCAGATCAGCGAGTTCTCCAAGAGAGTGATCCTGGCCGACGCTAATCTGGACAAA
GTGCTGTCCGCCTACAACAAGCACCGGGATAAGCCCATCAGAGAGCAGGCCGAGAATATCATCCACCTGT
TTACCCTGACCAATCTGGGAGCCCCTGCCGCCTTCAAGTACTTTGACACCACCATCGACCGGAAGAGGTA
CACCAGCACCAAAGAGGTGCTGGACGCCACCCTGATCCACCAGAGCATCACCGGCCTGTACGAGACACGG
ATCGACCTGTCTCAGCTGGGAGGCGACAGCCCCAAGAAGAAGAGAAAGGTGGAGGCCAGCTAAGAATTCC
TAGAGCTCGCTGATCAGCCTCGACTGTGCCTTCTAGTTGCCAGCCATCTGTTGTTTGCCCCTCCCCCGTG
CCTTCCTTGACCCTGGAAGGTGCCACTCCCACTGTCCTTTCCTAATAAAATGAGGAAATTGCATCGCATT
GTCTGAGTAGGTGTCATTCTATTCTGGGGGGTGGGGTGGGGCAGGACAGCAAGGGGGAGGATTGGGAAGA
GAATAGCAGGCATGCTGGGGAGCGGCCGCAGGAACCCCTAGTGATGGAGTTGGCCACTCCCTCTCTGCGC
GCTCGCTCGCTCACTGAGGCCGGGCGACCAAAGGTCGCCCGACGCCCGGGCTTTGCCCGGGCGGCCTCAG
TGAGCGAGCGAGCGCGCAGCTGCCTGCAGGGGCGCCTGATGCGGTATTTTCTCCTTACGCATCTGTGCGG
TATTTCACACCGCATA
[142 nt withheld, positions 5897-6038]
C
[141 nt withheld, positions 6040-6180]
CCTTTGACGTTGGAGTCCACGTTCTTT
[37 nt withheld, positions 6208-6244]
ACCCTATCTCGGGCTATTCTTTTGATTTATAAGGGATTTTGCCGATTTCGGCCTATTGGTTAAAAAATGA
GCTGATTTAACAAAAATTTAACGCGAATTTTAACAAAATATTAACGTTTACAATTTTATGGTGCACTCTC
AGTACAATCTGCTCTGATGCCGCATAGTTAAGCCAGCCCCGACACCCGCCAACACCCGCTGACGCGCCCT
GACGGGCTTGTCTGCTCCCGGCATCCGCTTACAGACAAGCTGTGACCGTCTCCGGGAGCTGCATGTGTCA
GAGGTTTTCACCGTCATCACCGAAACGCGCGAGACGAAAGGGCCTCGTGATACGCCTATTTTTATAGGTT
AATGTCATGATAATAATGGTTTCTTAGACGTCAGGTGGCACTTTTCGGGGAAATGTGCGCGGAACCCCTA
TTTGTTTATTTTTCTAAATACATTCAAATATGTATCCGCTCATGAGACAATAACCCTGATAAATGCTTCA
ATAATATTGAAAAAGGAAGAGTATGAGTATTCAACATTTCCGTGTCGCCCTTATTCCCTTTTTTGCGGCA
TTTTGCCTTCCTGTTTTTGCTCACCCAGAAACGCTGGTGAAAGTAAAAGATGCTGAAGATCAGTTGGGTG
CACGAGTGGGTTACATCGAACTGGATCTCAACAGCGGTAAGATCCTTGAGAGTTTTCGCCCCGAAGAACG
TTTTCCAATGATGAGCACTTTTAAAGTTCTGCTATGTGGCGCGGTATTATCCCGTATTGACGCCGGGCAA
GAGCAACTCGGTCGCCGCATACACTATTCTCAGAATGACTTGGTTGAGTACTCACCAGTCACAGAAAAGC
ATCTTACGGATGGCATGACAGTAAGAGAATTATGCAGTGCTGCCATAACCATGAGTGATAACACTGCGGC
CAACTTACTTCTGACAACGATCGGAGGACCGAAGGAGCTAACCGCTTTTTTGCACAACATGGGGGATCAT
GTAACTCGCCTTGATCGTTGGGAACCGGAGCTGAATGAAGCCATACCAAACGACGAGCGTGACACCACGA
TGCCTGTAGCAATGGCAACAACGTTGCGCAAACTATTAACTGGCGAACTACTTACTCTAGCTTCCCGGCA
ACAATTAATAGACTGGATGGAGGCGGATAAAGTTGCAGGACCACTTCTGCGCTCGGCCCTTCCGGCTGGC
TGGTTTATTGCTGATAAATCTGGAGCCGGTGAGCGTGGAAGCCGCGGTATCATTGCAGCACTGGGGCCAG
ATGGTAAGCCCTCCCGTATCGTAGTTATCTACACGACGGGGAGTCAGGCAACTATGGATGAACGAAATAG
ACAGATCGCTGAGATAGGTGCCTCACTGATTAAGCATTGGTAACTGTCAGACCAAGTTTACTCATATATA
CTTTAGATTGATTTAAAACTTCATTTTTAATTTAAAAGGATCTAGGTGAAGATCCTTTTTGATAATCTCA
TGACCAAAATCCCTTAACGTGAGTTTTCGTTCCACTGAGCGTCAGACCCCGTAGAAAAGATCAAAGGATC
TTCTTGAGATCCTTTTTTTCTGCGCGTAATCTGCTGCTTGCAAACAAAAAAACCACCGCTACCAGCGGTG
GTTTGTTTGCCGGATCAAGAGCTACCAACTCTTTTTCCGAAGGTAACTGGCTTCAGCAGAGCGCAGATAC
CAAATACTGTCCTTCTAGTGTAGCCGTAGTTAGGCCACCACTTCAAGAACTCTGTAGCACCGCCTACATA
CCTCGCTCTGCTAATCCTGTTACCAGTGGCTGCTGCCAGTGGCGATAAGTCGTGTCTTACCGGGTTGGAC
TCAAGACGATAGTTACCGGATAAGGCGCAGCGGTCGGGCTGAACGGGGGGTTCGTGCACACAGCCCAGCT
TGGAGCGAACGACCTACACCGAACTGAGATACCTACAGCGTGAGCTATGAGAAAGCGCCACGCTTCCCGA
AGGGAGAAAGGCGGACAGGTATCCGGTAAGCGGCAGGGTCGGAACAGGAGAGCGCACGAGGGAGCTTCCA
GGGGGAAACGCCTGGTATCTTTATAGTCCTGTCGGGTTTCGCCACCTCTGACTTGAGCGTCGATTTTTGT
GATGCTCGTCAGGGGGGCGGAGCCTATGGAAAAACGCCAGCAACGCGGCCTTTTTACGGTTCCTGGCCTT
TTGCTGGCCTTTTGCTCACATGT
