>Addgene plasmid #87200 | pX335 HTT sgRNA-b | addgene partial sequence | sequence record 173796 | Addgene Partial NGS Result
GAGGGCCTATTTCCCATGATTCCTTCATATTTGCATATACGATACAAGGCTGTTAGAGAGATAATTGGAA
TTAATTTGACTGTAAACACAAAGATATTAGTACAAAATACGTGACGTAGAAAGTAATAATTTCTTGGGTA
GTTTGCAGTTTTAAAATTATGTTTTAAAATGGACTATCATATGCTTACCGTAACTTGAAAGTATTTCGAT
TTCTTGGCTTTATATATCTTGTGGAAAGGACGAAACACCGCGCCATGGCGGTCTCCCGCCGTTTTAGAGC
TAGAAATAGCAAGTTAAAATAAGGCTAGTCCGTTATCAACTTGAAAAAGTGGCACCGAGTCGGTGCTTTT
TTGTTTTAGAGCTAGAAATAGCAAGTTAAAATAAGGCTAGTCCGTTTTTAGCGCGTGCGCCAATTCTGCA
GACAAATGGCTCTAGAGGTACCCGTTACATAACTTACGGTAAATGGCCCGCCTGGCTGACCGCCCAACGA
CCCCCGCCCATTGACGTCAATAGTAACGCCAATAGGGACTTTCCATTGACGTCAATGGGTGGAGTATTTA
CGGTAAACTGCCCACTTGGCAGTACATCAAGTGTATCATATGCCAAGTACGCCCCCTATTGACGTCAATG
ACGGTAAATGGCCCGCCTGGCATTGTGCCCAGTACATGACCTTATGGGACTTTCCTACTTGGCAGTACAT
CTACGTATTAGTCATCGCTATTACCATGGTCGAGGTGAGCCCCACGTTCTGCTTCACTCTCCCCATCTCC
CCCCCCTCCCCACCCCCAATTTTGTATTTATTTATTTTTTAATTATTTTGTGCAGCGATGGGGGCGGGGG
GGGGGGGGGGGCGCGCGCCAGGCGGGGCGGGGCGGGGCGAGGGGCGGGGCCTCCGAAAGTTTCCTTTTAT
GGCGAGGCGGCGGCGGCGGCGGCCCTATAAAAAGCGAAGCGCGCGGCGGGCGGGAGTCGCTGCGACGCTG
CCTTCGCCCCGTGCCCCGCTCCGCCGCCGCCTCGCGCCGCCCGCCCCGGCTCTGACTGACCGCGTTACTC
CCACAGGTGAGCGGGCGGGACGGCCCTTCTCCTCCGGGCTGTAATTAGCTGAGCAAGAGGTAAGGGTTTA
AGGGATGGTTGGTTGGTGGGGTATTAATGTTTAATTACCTGGAGCACCTGCCTGAAATCACTTTTTTTCA
GGTTGGACCGGTGCCACCATGTACCCATACGATGTTCCAGATTACGCTTCGCCGAAGAAAAAGCGCAAGG
TCGAAGCGTCCGACAAGAAGTACAGCATCGGCCTGGCCATCGGCACCAACTCTGTGGGCTGGGCCGTGAT
CACCGACGAGTACAAGGTGCCCAGCAAGAAATTCAAGGTGCTGGGCAACACCGACCGGCACAGCATCAAG
AAGAACCTGATCGGAGCCCTGCTGTTCGACAGCGGCGAAACAGCCGAGGCCACCCGGCTGAAGAGAACCG
CCAGAAGAAGATACACCAGACGGAAGAACCGGATCTGCTATCTGCAAGAGATCTTCAGCAACGAGATGGC
CAAGGTGGACGACAGCTTCTTCCACAGACTGGAAGAGTCCTTCCTGGTGGAAGAGGATAAGAAGCACGAG
CGGCACCCCATCTTCGGCAACATCGTGGACGAGGTGGCCTACCACGAGAAGTACCCCACCATCTACCACC
TGAGAAAGAAACTGGTGGACAGCACCGACAAGGCCGACCTGCGGCTGATCTATCTGGCCCTGGCCCACAT
GATCAAGTTCCGGGGCCACTTCCTGATCGAGGGCGACCTGAACCCCGACAACAGCGACGTGGACAAGCTG
TTCATCCAGCTGGTGCAGACCTACAACCAGCTGTTCGAGGAAAACCCCATCAACGCCAGCGGCGTGGACG
CCAAGGCCATCCTGTCTGCCAGACTGAGCAAGAGCAGACGGCTGGAAAATCTGATCGCCCAGCTGCCCGG
CGAGAAGAAGAATGGCCTGTTCGGCAACCTGATTGCCCTGAGCCTGGGCCTGACCCCCAACTTCAAGAGC
AACTTCGACCTGGCCGAGGATGCCAAACTGCAGCTGAGCAAGGACACCTACGACGACGACCTGGACAACC
TGCTGGCCCAGATCGGCGACCAGTACGCCGACCTGTTTCTGGCCGCCAAGAACCTGTCCGACGCCATCCT
GCTGAGCGACATCCTGAGAGTGAACACCGAGATCACCAAGGCCCCCCTGAGCGCCTCTATGATCAAGAGA
TACGACGAGCACCACCAGGACCTGACCCTGCTGAAAGCTCTCGTGCGGCAGCAGCTGCCTGAGAAGTACA
AAGAGATTTTCTTCGACCAGAGCAAGAACGGCTACGCCGGCTACATTGACGGCGGAGCCAGCCAGGAAGA
GTTCTACAAGTTCATCAAGCCCATCCTGGAAAAGATGGACGGCACCGAGGAACTGCTCGTGAAGCTGAAC
AGAGAGGACCTGCTGCGGAAGCAGCGGACCTTCGACAACGGCAGCATCCCCCACCAGATCCACCTGGGAG
AGCTGCACGCCATTCTGCGGCGGCAGGAAGATTTTTACCCATTCCTGAAGGACAACCGGGAAAAGATCGA
GAAGATCCTGACCTTCCGCATCCCCTACTACGTGGGCCCTCTGGCCAGGGGAAACAGCAGATTCGCCTGG
ATGACCAGAAAGAGCGAGGAAACCATCACCCCCTGGAACTTCGAGGAAGTGGTGGACAAGGGCGCTTCCG
CCCAGAGCTTCATCGAGCGGATGACCAACTTCGATAAGAACCTGCCCAACGAGAAGGTGCTGCCCAAGCA
CAGCCTGCTGTACGAGTACTTCACCGTGTATAACGAGCTGACCAAAGTGAAATACGTGACCGAGGGAATG
AGAAAGCCCGCCTTCCTGAGCGGCGAGCAGAAAAAGGCCATCGTGGACCTGCTGTTCAAGACCAACCGGA
AAGTGACCGTGAAGCAGCTGAAAGAGGACTACTTCAAGAAAATCGAGTGCTTCGACTCCGTGGAAATCTC
CGGCGTGGAAGATCGGTTCAACGCCTCCCTGGGCACATACCACGATCTGCTGAAAATTATCAAGGACAAG
GACTTCCTGGACAATGAGGAAAACGAGGACATTCTGGAAGATATCGTGCTGACCCTGACACTGTTTGAGG
ACAGAGAGATGATCGAGGAACGGCTGAAAACCTATGCCCACCTGTTCGACGACAAAGTGATGAAGCAGCT
GAAGCGGCGGAGATACACCGGCTGGGGCAGGCTGAGCCGGAAGCTGATCAACGGCATCCGGGACAAGCAG
TCCGGCAAGACAATCCTGGATTTCCTGAAGTCCGACGGCTTCGCCAACAGAAACTTCATGCAGCTGATCC
ACGACGACAGCCTGACCTTTAAAGAGGACATCCAGAAAGCCCAGGTGTCCGGCCAGGGCGATAGCCTGCA
CGAGCACATTGCCAATCTGGCCGGCAGCCCCGCCATTAAGAAGGGCATCCTGCAGACAGTGAAGGTGGTG
GACGAGCTCGTGAAAGTGATGGGCCGGCACAAGCCCGAGAACATCGTGATCGAAATGGCCAGAGAGAACC
AGACCACCCAGAAGGGACAGAAGAACAGCCGCGAGAGAATGAAGCGGATCGAAGAGGGCATCAAAGAGCT
GGGCAGCCAGATCCTGAAAGAACACCCCGTGGAAAACACCCAGCTGCAGAACGAGAAGCTGTACCTGTAC
TACCTGCAGAATGGGCGGGATATGTACGTGGACCAGGAACTGGACATCAACCGGCTGTCCGACTACGATG
TGGACCATATCGTGCCTCAGAGCTTTCTGAAGGACGACTCCATCGACAACAAGGTGCTGACCAGAAGCGA
CAAGAACCGGGGCAAGAGCGACAACGTGCCCTCCGAAGAGGTCGTGAAGAAGATGAAGAACTACTGGCGG
CAGCTGCTGAACGCCAAGCTGATTACCCAGAGAAAGTTCGACAATCTGACCAAGGCCGAGAGAGGCGGCC
TGAGCGAACTGGATAAGGCCGGCTTCATCAAGAGACAGCTGGTGGAAACCCGGCAGATCACAAAGCACGT
GGCACAGATCCTGGACTCCCGGATGAACACTAAGTACGACGAGAATGACAAGCTGATCCGGGAAGTGAAA
GTGATCACCCTGAAGTCCAAGCTGGTGTCCGATTTCCGGAAGGATTTCCAGTTTTACAAAGTGCGCGAGA
TCAACAACTACCACCACGCCCACGACGCCTACCTGAACGCCGTCGTGGGAACCGCCCTGATCAAAAAGTA
CCCTAAGCTGGAAAGCGAGTTCGTGTACGGCGACTACAAGGTGTACGACGTGCGGAAGATGATCGCCAAG
AGCGAGCAGGAAATCGGCAAGGCTACCGCCAAGTACTTCTTCTACAGCAACATCATGAACTTTTTCAAGA
CCGAGATTACCCTGGCCAACGGCGAGATCCGGAAGCGGCCTCTGATCGAGACAAACGGCGAAACCGGGGA
GATCGTGTGGGATAAGGGCCGGGATTTTGCCACCGTGCGGAAAGTGCTGAGCATGCCCCAAGTGAATATC
GTGAAAAAGACCGAGGTGCAGACAGGCGGCTTCAGCAAAGAGTCTATCCTGCCCAAGAGGAACAGCGATA
AGCTGATCGCCAGAAAGAAGGACTGGGACCCTAAGAAGTACGGCGGCTTCGACAGCCCCACCGTGGCCTA
TTCTGTGCTGGTGGTGGCCAAAGTGGAAAAGGGCAAGTCCAAGAAACTGAAGAGTGTGAAAGAGCTGCTG
GGGATCACCATCATGGAAAGAAGCAGCTTCGAGAAGAATCCCATCGACTTTCTGGAAGCCAAGGGCTACA
AAGAAGTGAAAAAGGACCTGATCATCAAGCTGCCTAAGTACTCCCTGTTCGAGCTGGAAAACGGCCGGAA
GAGAATGCTGGCCTCTGCCGGCGAACTGCAGAAGGGAAACGAACTGGCCCTGCCCTCCAAATATGTGAAC
TTCCTGTACCTGGCCAGCCACTATGAGAAGCTGAAGGGCTCCCCCGAGGATAATGAGCAGAAACAGCTGT
TTGTGGAACAGCACAAGCACTACCTGGACGAGATCATCGAGCAGATCAGCGAGTTCTCCAAGAGAGTGAT
CCTGGCCGACGCTAATCTGGACAAAGTGCTGTCCGCCTACAACAAGCACCGGGATAAGCCCATCAGAGAG
CAGGCCGAGAATATCATCCACCTGTTTACCCTGACCAATCTGGGAGCCCCTGCCGCCTTCAAGTACTTTG
ACACCACCATCGACCGGAAGAGGTACACCAGCACCAAAGAGGTGCTGGACGCCACCCTGATCCACCAGAG
CATCACCGGCCTGTACGAGACACGGATCGACCTGTCTCAGCTGGGAGGCGACAGCCCCAAGAAGAAGAGA
AAGGTGGAGGCCAGCTAAGAATTCCTAGAGCTCGCTGATCAGCCTCGACTGTGCCTTCTAGTTGCCAGCC
ATCTGTTGTTTGCCCCTCCCCCGTGCCTTCCTTGACCCTGGAAGGTGCCACTCCCACTGTCCTTTCCTAA
TAAAATGAGGAAATTGCATCGCATTGTCTGAGTAGGTGTCATTCTATTCTGGGGGGTGGGGTGGGGCAGG
ACAGCAAGGGGGAGGATTGGGAAGAGAATAGCAGGCATGCTGGGGAGCGGCCGCAGGAACCCCTAGTGAT
GGAGTTGGCCACTCCCTCTCTGCGCGCTCGCTCGCTCACTGAGGCCGGGCGACCAAAGGTCGCCCGACGC
CCGGGCTTTGCCCGGGCGGCCTCAGTGAGCGAGCGAGCGCGCAGCTGCCTGCAGGGGCGCCTGATGCGGT
ATTTTCTCCTTACGCATCTGTGCGGTATTTCACACCGCATA
[142 nt withheld, positions 5852-5993]
C
[141 nt withheld, positions 5995-6135]
CCTTTGACGTTGGAGTCCACGTTCTTT
[37 nt withheld, positions 6163-6199]
ACCCTATCTCGGGCTATTCTTTTGATTTATAAGGGATTTTGCCGATTTCGGCCTATTGGTTAAAAAATGA
GCTGATTTAACAAAAATTTAACGCGAATTTTAACAAAATATTAACGTTTACAATTTTATGGTGCACTCTC
AGTACAATCTGCTCTGATGCCGCATAGTTAAGCCAGCCCCGACACCCGCCAACACCCGCTGACGCGCCCT
GACGGGCTTGTCTGCTCCCGGCATCCGCTTACAGACAAGCTGTGACCGTCTCCGGGAGCTGCATGTGTCA
GAGGTTTTCACCGTCATCACCGAAACGCGCGAGACGAAAGGGCCTCGTGATACGCCTATTTTTATAGGTT
AATGTCATGATAATAATGGTTTCTTAGACGTCAGGTGGCACTTTTCGGGGAAATGTGCGCGGAACCCCTA
TTTGTTTATTTTTCTAAATACATTCAAATATGTATCCGCTCATGAGACAATAACCCTGATAAATGCTTCA
ATAATATTGAAAAAGGAAGAGTATGAGTATTCAACATTTCCGTGTCGCCCTTATTCCCTTTTTTGCGGCA
TTTTGCCTTCCTGTTTTTGCTCACCCAGAAACGCTGGTGAAAGTAAAAGATGCTGAAGATCAGTTGGGTG
CACGAGTGGGTTACATCGAACTGGATCTCAACAGCGGTAAGATCCTTGAGAGTTTTCGCCCCGAAGAACG
TTTTCCAATGATGAGCACTTTTAAAGTTCTGCTATGTGGCGCGGTATTATCCCGTATTGACGCCGGGCAA
GAGCAACTCGGTCGCCGCATACACTATTCTCAGAATGACTTGGTTGAGTACTCACCAGTCACAGAAAAGC
ATCTTACGGATGGCATGACAGTAAGAGAATTATGCAGTGCTGCCATAACCATGAGTGATAACACTGCGGC
CAACTTACTTCTGACAACGATCGGAGGACCGAAGGAGCTAACCGCTTTTTTGCACAACATGGGGGATCAT
GTAACTCGCCTTGATCGTTGGGAACCGGAGCTGAATGAAGCCATACCAAACGACGAGCGTGACACCACGA
TGCCTGTAGCAATGGCAACAACGTTGCGCAAACTATTAACTGGCGAACTACTTACTCTAGCTTCCCGGCA
ACAATTAATAGACTGGATGGAGGCGGATAAAGTTGCAGGACCACTTCTGCGCTCGGCCCTTCCGGCTGGC
TGGTTTATTGCTGATAAATCTGGAGCCGGTGAGCGTGGAAGCCGCGGTATCATTGCAGCACTGGGGCCAG
ATGGTAAGCCCTCCCGTATCGTAGTTATCTACACGACGGGGAGTCAGGCAACTATGGATGAACGAAATAG
ACAGATCGCTGAGATAGGTGCCTCACTGATTAAGCATTGGTAACTGTCAGACCAAGTTTACTCATATATA
CTTTAGATTGATTTAAAACTTCATTTTTAATTTAAAAGGATCTAGGTGAAGATCCTTTTTGATAATCTCA
TGACCAAAATCCCTTAACGTGAGTTTTCGTTCCACTGAGCGTCAGACCCCGTAGAAAAGATCAAAGGATC
TTCTTGAGATCCTTTTTTTCTGCGCGTAATCTGCTGCTTGCAAACAAAAAAACCACCGCTACCAGCGGTG
GTTTGTTTGCCGGATCAAGAGCTACCAACTCTTTTTCCGAAGGTAACTGGCTTCAGCAGAGCGCAGATAC
CAAATACTGTCCTTCTAGTGTAGCCGTAGTTAGGCCACCACTTCAAGAACTCTGTAGCACCGCCTACATA
CCTCGCTCTGCTAATCCTGTTACCAGTGGCTGCTGCCAGTGGCGATAAGTCGTGTCTTACCGGGTTGGAC
TCAAGACGATAGTTACCGGATAAGGCGCAGCGGTCGGGCTGAACGGGGGGTTCGTGCACACAGCCCAGCT
TGGAGCGAACGACCTACACCGAACTGAGATACCTACAGCGTGAGCTATGAGAAAGCGCCACGCTTCCCGA
AGGGAGAAAGGCGGACAGGTATCCGGTAAGCGGCAGGGTCGGAACAGGAGAGCGCACGAGGGAGCTTCCA
GGGGGAAACGCCTGGTATCTTTATAGTCCTGTCGGGTTTCGCCACCTCTGACTTGAGCGTCGATTTTTGT
GATGCTCGTCAGGGGGGCGGAGCCTATGGAAAAACGCCAGCAACGCGGCCTTTTTACGGTTCCTGGCCTT
TTGCTGGCCTTTTGCTCACATGT
